Addgene plasmid #83505: pmcsg7-mCRT(WT)
Purpose: Bacterial expression of Calreticulin
Depositing lab: Malini Raghavan. Depositing organization: University of Michigan. Publication: Modes of calreticulin recruitment to the major histocompatibility complex class I assembly pathway. Del Cid N, Jeffery E, Rizvi SM, Stamper E, Peters LR, Brown WC, Provoda C, Raghavan M. J Biol Chem. 2010 Feb 12;285(7):4520-35. doi: 10.1074/jbc.M109.085407. Epub 2009 Dec 3. PubMed 19959473.
Backbone
  Vector backbone: pmcsg7
  Vector type: Bacterial Expression
Growth in bacteria
  Bacterial resistance: Ampicillin, 100 μg/mL
  Growth temperature: 37°C
  Growth strain: DH5alpha
  Copy number: Low Copy
Gene/Insert
  Gene/Insert name: CALR
  Species: M. musculus (mouse)
  Entrez Gene: Calr (a.k.a. CRT, Calregulin)
  Promoter: T7
  Tag / fusion protein: His (N terminal on backbone)
  Cloning method: Ligation Independent Cloning
  Sequencing primers: 5′ T7; 3′ T7 terminal
Resource information
  A portion of this plasmid was derived from a plasmid made by: CALR gene was cloned from ATCC (MGC-6209)
Terms and licenses: Academic/Nonprofit Terms; Industry Terms: Not Available to Industry
How to cite: pmcsg7-mCRT(WT) was a gift from Malini Raghavan (Addgene plasmid # 83505 ; http://n2t.net/addgene:83505 ; RRID:Addgene_83505)
