[The description below was written by a language model from this plasmid's Addgene catalogue record.]
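Description:
pmcsg7-mCRT(WT) is a bacterial expression plasmid built on the pMCSG7 backbone for producing wild-type mouse calreticulin (Calr, also known as CRT or calregulin) in E. coli. It is selected with ampicillin and is recorded as a low-copy plasmid propagated in a standard cloning strain. The record does not name the origin of replication and provides no feature table, so the finer layout of the backbone cannot be described from what is given.

The mouse CALR coding sequence, derived from a commercially available cDNA clone, was inserted by ligation-independent cloning downstream of a T7 promoter. The backbone supplies an N-terminal His tag, so the protein is made as a His-tagged fusion. T7-driven transcription requires a host that supplies T7 RNA polymerase, so expression would normally be done in a dedicated expression strain rather than the cloning strain used for maintenance. The listed sequencing primers, T7 and T7 terminal, indicate that the insert lies between the T7 promoter and a T7 terminator region. The His tag allows the recombinant protein to be purified by immobilised metal affinity chromatography.

Calreticulin is an endoplasmic reticulum chaperone, and the associated publication concerns how it is recruited to the MHC class I assembly pathway. The construct is therefore suited to making purified recombinant calreticulin for biochemical and binding studies. The "WT" label suggests it serves as the wild-type reference for mutant versions, although the record does not list any such variants.
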