>Addgene plasmid #83505 | pmcsg7-mCRT(WT) | addgene partial sequence | sequence record 161308 | T7 5'-TAATACGACTCACTATAGGG-3'
TTCCCCTCTAGAAATAATTTTGTTTAACTTTAAGAAGGAGATATACATATGCACCATCATCATCATCATT
CTTCTGGTGTAGATCTGGGTACCGAGAACCTGTACTTCCAATCCAATGCTGCCGCAGACCCTGCCATCTA
TTTCAAAGAGCAGTTCTTGGACGGAGATGCCTGGACCAACCGCTGGGTCGAATCCAAACATAAGTCCGAT
TTTGGCAAATTTGTCCTCAGTTCTGGCAAATTTTACGGGGACCTGGAGAAGGATAAAGGGCTGCAGACAA
GCCAAGATGCCCGATTTTACGCACTGTCCGCCAAATTCGAACCCTTCAGCAATAAGGGCCAGACACTGGT
GGTACAGTTCACGGTGAAGCATGAGCAGAATATCGACTGTGGGGGCGGCTACGTGAAGCTGTTTCCGAGT
GGCTTGGACCAGAAGGACATGCATGGAGACTCAGAATATAACATCATGTTTGGTCCGGACATCTGCGGTC
CTGGCACCAAGAAGGTTCATGTCATCTTTAACTACAAGGGCAAGAATGTGCTGATCAACAAGGATATCCG
GTGTAAGGATGATGAATTCACACACCTATACACACTGATTGTGCGGCCAGACAACACCTATGAGGTGAAA
ATTGACAACAGCCAGGTGGAGTCAGGCTCCTTGGAGGATGATTGGGACTTTCTGCCACCCAAGAAGATAA
AGGACCCTGATGCTGCCAAGCCGGAAGACTGGGATGAACGAGCCAAGATCGATGACCCCACAGATTCCAA
GCCTGAGGACTGGGACAAGCCAGAGCACATCCCTGACCCTGATGCTAAGAAGCCTGAGGACTGGGATGAA
GAGATGGATGGAGAGTGGGAACCACCAGTGATTCAAAATCCTGAATACAAGGGCGAGTGGAAACCACGTC
AAATTGACAACCCAGATTACAAGGGTACCTGGATACACCC
