>Addgene plasmid #83505 | pmcsg7-mCRT(WT) | addgene partial sequence | sequence record 161322 | T7term 5'-GCTAGTTATTGCTCAGCGG-3'
GGATCTCAGTGGTGGTGGTGGTGGTGCTCGAGTGCGGCCGCAAGCTTGTCGACGGAGCTCGAATTCGGAT
CCGTTATCCACTTCCAATGTTACAGCTCATCCTTGGCTTGGCCAGGGGATTCTTCCTCATCTTCCTCCTT
CTCATCTTCTTCATCCTCATCTTCATCTCTGTCATCATCATCCTCTTTATCCTCAGCTTCTTCTTCCTCT
TTACGCTTCTTGTCCTCTTCTTCTTCCTTAAGCCTCTGCTCCTCATCCTGCTTGTCCTTCATCTGCTTCT
CTGCAGCCTTGGTAACACCCCACGTCTCATTGCCAAACTCCTCTGCATAGGCCTCATCATTGGTGATGAG
GAAATTGTCAAAGATTGTCCCGGACTTGACCTGCCAGAGATCTAGGCCCAGTACAGCAAAACTATCATAG
GCATAGATATTTGCATCGGGGGAGTATTCAGGGTTGTCAATTTCTGGGTGTATCCAGGTACCCTTGTAAT
CTGGGTTGTCAATTTGACGTGGTTTCCACTCGCCCTTGTATTCAGGATTTTGAATCACTGGTGGTTCCCA
CTCTCCATCCATCTCTTCATCCCAGTCCTCAGGCTTCTTAGCATCAGGGTCAGGGATGTGCTCTGGCTTG
TCCCAGTCCTCAGGCTTGGAATCTGTGGGGTCATCGATCTTGGCTCGTTCATCCCAGTCTTCCGGCTTGG
CAGCATCAGGGTCCTTTATCTTCTTGGGTGGCAGAAAGTCCCAATCATCCTCCAAGGAGCCTGACTCCAC
CTGGCTGTTGTCAATTTTCACCTCATAGGTGTTGTCTGGCCGCACAATCAGTGTGTATAGGTGTGTGAAT
TCATCATCCTTACACCGGATATCCTTGTTGATCAGCACATTCTTGCCCTTGTAGTTAAAGATGACATGAA
CCTTCTTGGTGCCAGGACCGCAGATGTCCGGACCAAACATGATGTTATATTCTGAGTCTCCATGCATGTC
CTTCTGGTCCAAGCCACTCGGAAACAGCTTCACGTAGCCGCCCCCACAGTCGATATTCTGCTCATGCT
